>Addgene plasmid #17483 | pLenti X2 Neo/pTER shLUC (w181-1) | depositor full sequence | sequence record 8648 | Author sequence
CAGGTGGCACTTTTCGGGGAAATGTGCGCGGAACCCCTATTTGTTTATTTTTCTAAATACATTCAAATAT
GTATCCGCTCATGAGACAATAACCCTGATAAATGCTTCAATAATATTGAAAAAGGAAGAGTATGAGTATT
CAACATTTCCGTGTCGCCCTTATTCCCTTTTTTGCGGCATTTTGCCTTCCTGTTTTTGCTCACCCAGAAA
CGCTGGTGAAAGTAAAAGATGCTGAAGATCAGTTGGGTGCACGAGTGGGTTACATCGAACTGGATCTCAA
CAGCGGTAAGATCCTTGAGAGTTTTCGCCCCGAAGAACGTTTTCCAATGATGAGCACTTTTAAAGTTCTG
CTATGTGGCGCGGTATTATCCCGTATTGACGCCGGGCAAGAGCAACTCGGTCGCCGCATACACTATTCTC
AGAATGACTTGGTTGAGTACTCACCAGTCACAGAAAAGCATCTTACGGATGGCATGACAGTAAGAGAATT
ATGCAGTGCTGCCATAACCATGAGTGATAACACTGCGGCCAACTTACTTCTGACAACGATCGGAGGACCG
AAGGAGCTAACCGCTTTTTTGCACAACATGGGGGATCATGTAACTCGCCTTGATCGTTGGGAACCGGAGC
TGAATGAAGCCATACCAAACGACGAGCGTGACACCACGATGCCTGTAGCAATGGCAACAACGTTGCGCAA
ACTATTAACTGGCGAACTACTTACTCTAGCTTCCCGGCAACAATTAATAGACTGGATGGAGGCGGATAAA
GTTGCAGGACCACTTCTGCGCTCGGCCCTTCCGGCTGGCTGGTTTATTGCTGATAAATCTGGAGCCGGTG
AGCGTGGGTCTCGCGGTATCATTGCAGCACTGGGGCCAGATGGTAAGCCCTCCCGTATCGTAGTTATCTA
CACGACGGGGAGTCAGGCAACTATGGATGAACGAAATAGACAGATCGCTGAGATAGGTGCCTCACTGATT
AAGCATTGGTAACTGTCAGACCAAGTTTACTCATATATACTTTAGATTGATTTAAAACTTCATTTTTAAT
TTAAAAGGATCTAGGTGAAGATCCTTTTTGATAATCTCATGACCAAAATCCCTTAACGTGAGTTTTCGTT
CCACTGAGCGTCAGACCCCGTAGAAAAGATCAAAGGATCTTCTTGAGATCCTTTTTTTCTGCGCGTAATC
TGCTGCTTGCAAACAAAAAAACCACCGCTACCAGCGGTGGTTTGTTTGCCGGATCAAGAGCTACCAACTC
TTTTTCCGAAGGTAACTGGCTTCAGCAGAGCGCAGATACCAAATACTGTCCTTCTAGTGTAGCCGTAGTT
AGGCCACCACTTCAAGAACTCTGTAGCACCGCCTACATACCTCGCTCTGCTAATCCTGTTACCAGTGGCT
GCTGCCAGTGGCGATAAGTCGTGTCTTACCGGGTTGGACTCAAGACGATAGTTACCGGATAAGGCGCAGC
GGTCGGGCTGAACGGGGGGTTCGTGCACACAGCCCAGCTTGGAGCGAACGACCTACACCGAACTGAGATA
CCTACAGCGTGAGCTATGAGAAAGCGCCACGCTTCCCGAAGGGAGAAAGGCGGACAGGTATCCGGTAAGC
GGCAGGGTCGGAACAGGAGAGCGCACGAGGGAGCTTCCAGGGGGAAACGCCTGGTATCTTTATAGTCCTG
TCGGGTTTCGCCACCTCTGACTTGAGCGTCGATTTTTGTGATGCTCGTCAGGGGGGCGGAGCCTATGGAA
AAACGCCAGCAACGCGGCCTTTTTACGGTTCCTGGCCTTTTGCTGGCCTTTTGCTCACATGTTCTTTCCT
GCGTTATCCCCTGATTCTGTGGATAACCGTATTACCGCCTTTGAGTGAGCTGATACCGCTCGCCGCAGCC
GAACGACCGAGCGCAGCGAGTCAGTGAGCGAGGAAGCGGAAGAGCGCCCAATACGCAAACCGCCTCTCCC
CGCGCGTTGGCCGATTCATTAATGCAGCTGGCACGACAGGTTTCCCGACTGGAAAGCGGGCAGTGAGCGC
AACGCAATTAATGTGAGTTAGCTCACTCATTAGGCACCCCAGGCTTTACACTTTATGCTTCCGGCTCGTA
TGTTGTGTGGAATTGTGAGCGGATAACAATTTCACACAGGAAACAGCTATGACCATGATTACGCCAAGCG
CGCAATTAACCCTCACTAAAGGGAACAAAAGCTGGAGCTGCAAGCTTAATGTAGTCTTATGCAATACTCT
TGTAGTCTTGCAACATGGTAACGATGAGTTAGCAACATGCCTTACAAGGAGAGAAAAAGCACCGTGCATG
CCGATTGGTGGAAGTAAGGTGGTACGATCGTGCCTTATTAGGAAGGCAACAGACGGGTCTGACATGGATT
GGACGAACCACTGAATTGCCGCATTGCAGAGATATTGTATTTAAGTGCCTAGCTCGATACAATAAACGGG
TCTCTCTGGTTAGACCAGATCTGAGCCTGGGAGCTCTCTGGCTAACTAGGGAACCCACTGCTTAAGCCTC
AATAAAGCTTGCCTTGAGTGCTTCAAGTAGTGTGTGCCCGTCTGTTGTGTGACTCTGGTAACTAGAGATC
CCTCAGACCCTTTTAGTCAGTGTGGAAAATCTCTAGCAGTGGCGCCCGAACAGGGACCTGAAAGCGAAAG
GGAAACCAGAGCTCTCTCGACGCAGGACTCGGCTTGCTGAAGCGCGCACGGCAAGAGGCGAGGGGCGGCG
ACTGGTGAGTACGCCAAAAATTTTGACTAGCGGAGGCTAGAAGGAGAGAGATGGGTGCGAGAGCGTCAGT
ATTAAGCGGGGGAGAATTAGATCGCGATGGGAAAAAATTCGGTTAAGGCCAGGGGGAAAGAAAAAATATA
AATTAAAACATATAGTATGGGCAAGCAGGGAGCTAGAACGATTCGCAGTTAATCCTGGCCTGTTAGAAAC
ATCAGAAGGCTGTAGACAAATACTGGGACAGCTACAACCATCCCTTCAGACAGGATCAGAAGAACTTAGA
TCATTATATAATACAGTAGCAACCCTCTATTGTGTGCATCAAAGGATAGAGATAAAAGACACCAAGGAAG
CTTTAGACAAGATAGAGGAAGAGCAAAACAAAAGTAAGACCACCGCACAGCAAGCGGCCGCTGATCTTCA
GACCTGGAGGAGGAGATATGAGGGACAATTGGAGAAGTGAATTATATAAATATAAAGTAGTAAAAATTGA
ACCATTAGGAGTAGCACCCACCAAGGCAAAGAGAAGAGTGGTGCAGAGAGAAAAAAGAGCAGTGGGAATA
GGAGCTTTGTTCCTTGGGTTCTTGGGAGCAGCAGGAAGCACTATGGGCGCAGCCTCAATGACGCTGACGG
TACAGGCCAGACAATTATTGTCTGGTATAGTGCAGCAGCAGAACAATTTGCTGAGGGCTATTGAGGCGCA
ACAGCATCTGTTGCAACTCACAGTCTGGGGCATCAAGCAGCTCCAGGCAAGAATCCTGGCTGTGGAAAGA
TACCTAAAGGATCAACAGCTCCTGGGGATTTGGGGTTGCTCTGGAAAACTCATTTGCACCACTGCTGTGC
CTTGGAATGCTAGTTGGAGTAATAAATCTCTGGAACAGATTGGAATCACACGACCTGGATGGAGTGGGAC
AGAGAAATTAACAATTACACAAGCTTAATACACTCCTTAATTGAAGAATCGCAAAACCAGCAAGAAAAGA
ATGAACAAGAATTATTGGAATTAGATAAATGGGCAAGTTTGTGGAATTGGTTTAACATAACAAATTGGCT
GTGGTATATAAAATTATTCATAATGATAGTAGGAGGCTTGGTAGGTTTAAGAATAGTTTTTGCTGTACTT
TCTATAGTGAATAGAGTTAGGCAGGGATATTCACCATTATCGTTTCAGACCCACCTCCCAACCCCGAGGG
GACCCGACAGGCCCGAAGGAATAGAAGAAGAAGGTGGAGAGAGAGACAGAGACAGATCCATTCGATTAGT
GAACGGATCTCGACGGTTAACTTTTAAAAGAAAAGGGGGGATTGGGGGGTACAGTGCAGGGGAAAGAATA
GTAGACATAATAGCAACAGACATACAAACTAAAGAATTACAAAAACAAATTACAAAAATTCAAAATTTTA
TTCCAGTGTGGTGGAATTCTGCAGATATCCAGCACAGTGGCGGCCGCTCGACAATCAACCTCTGGATTAC
AAAATTTGTGAAAGATTGACTGGTATTCTTAACTATGTTGCTCCTTTTACGCTATGTGGATACGCTGCTT
TAATGCCTTTGTATCATGCTATTGCTTCCCGTATGGCTTTCATTTTCTCCTCCTTGTATAAATCCTGGTT
GCTGTCTCTTTATGAGGAGTTGTGGCCCGTTGTCAGGCAACGTGGCGTGGTGTGCACTGTGTTTGCTGAC
GCAACCCCCACTGGTTGGGGCATTGCCACCACCTGTCAGCTCCTTTCCGGGACTTTCGCTTTCCCCCTCC
CTATTGCCACGGCGGAACTCATCGCCGCCTGCCTTGCCCGCTGCTGGACAGGGGCTCGGCTGTTGGGCAC
TGACAATTCCGTGGTGTTGTCGGGGAAGCTGACGTCCTTTCCATGGCTGCTCGCCTGTGTTGCCACCTGG
ATTCTGCGCGGGACGTCCTTCTGCTACGTCCCTTCGGCCCTCAATCCAGCGGACCTTCCTTCCCGCGGCC
TGCTGCCGGCTCTGCGGCCTCTTCCGCGTCTTCGCCTTCGCCCTCAGACGAGTCGGATCTCCCTTTGGGC
CGCCTCCCCGCCTGGAATTCTGCAGATATCCGGACTAGTGATCTAATTCTACCGGGTAGGGGAGGCGCTT
TTCCCAAGGCAGTCTGGAGCATGCGCTTTAGCAGCCCCGCTGGGCACTTGGCGCTACACAAGTGGCCTCT
GGCCTCGCACACATTCCACATCCACCGGTAGGCGCCAACCGGCTCCGTTCTTTGGTGGCCCCTTCGCGCC
ACCTTCTACTCCTCCCCTAGTCAGGAAGTTCCCCCCCGCCCCGCAGCTCGCGTCGTGCAGGACGTGACAA
ATGGAAGTAGCACGTCTCACTAGTCTCGTGCAGATGGACAGCACCGCTGAGCAATGGAAGCGGGTAGGCC
TTTGGGGCAGCGGCCAATAGCAGCTTTGCTCCTTCGCTTTCTGGGCTCAGAGGCTGGGAAGGGGTGGGTC
CGGGGGCGGGCTCAGGGGCGGGCTCAGGGGCGGGGCGGGCGCCCGAAGGTCCTCCGGAGGCCCGGCATTC
TGCACGCTTCAAAAGCGCACGTCTGCCGCGCTGTTCTCCTCTTCCTCATCTCCGGGCCTTTCGACCTGCA
GCCAATATGGGATCGGCCATTGAACAAGATGGATTGCACGCAGGTTCTCCGGCCGCTTGGGTGGAGAGGC
TATTCGGCTATGACTGGGCACAACAGACAATCGGCTGCTCTGATGCCGCCGTGTTCCGGCTGTCAGCGCA
GGGGCGCCCGGTTCTTTTTGTCAAGACCGACCTGTCCGGTGCCCTGAATGAACTGCAGGACGAGGCAGCG
CGGCTATCGTGGCTGGCCACGACGGGCGTTCCTTGCGCAGCTGTGCTCGACGTTGTCACTGAAGCGGGAA
GGGACTGGCTGCTATTGGGCGAAGTGCCGGGGCAGGATCTCCTGTCATCTCACCTTGCTCCTGCCGAGAA
AGTATCCATCATGGCTGATGCAATGCGGCGGCTGCATACGCTTGATCCGGCTACCTGCCCATTCGACCAC
CAAGCGAAACATCGCATCGAGCGAGCACGTACTCGGATGGAAGCCGGTCTTGTCGATCAGGATGATCTGG
ACGAAGAGCATCAGGGGCTCGCGCCAGCCGAACTGTTCGCCAGGCTCAAGGCGCGCATGCCCGACGGCGA
GGATCTCGTCGTGACCCATGGCGATGCCTGCTTGCCGAATATCATGGTGGAAAATGGCCGCTTTTCTGGA
TTCATCGACTGTGGCCGGCTGGGTGTGGCGGACCGCTATCAGGACATAGCGTTGGCTACCCGTGATATTG
CTGAAGAGCTTGGCGGCGAATGGGCTGACCGCTTCCTCGTGCTTTACGGTATCGCCGCTCCCGATTCGCA
GCGCATCGCCTTCTATCGCCTTCTTGACGAGTTCTTCTGAGGGGATCCGTCGAGGGCCCGGTACCTTTAA
GACCAATGACTTACAAGGCAGCTGTAGATCTTAGCCACTTTTTAAAAGAAAAGGGGGGACTGGAAGGGCT
AGACTCGAGCGGCCGCCACTGTGCTGGATATCAACCACTTTGTACAAGAAAGCTGGGTCTAGATATCTCG
AGTGCGGCCGCGAATTCCACCACACTGGACTAGTGGATCCGAGCTCGGTACCAAGCTTTTCCAAAAACTT
ACGCTGAGTACTTCGAGGACAGCACACTCGAAGTACTCAGCGTAAGGGGATCTCTATCACTGATAGGGAA
CTTATAAGATTCCCAAATCCAAAGACATTTCACGTTTATGGTGATTTCCCAGAACACATAGCGACATGCA
AATATTGCAGGGCGCCACTCCCCTGTCCCTCACAGCCATCTTCCTGCCAGGGCGCACGCGCGCTGGGTGT
TCCCGCCTAGTGACACTGGGCCGCGATTCCTTGGAGCGGGTTGATGACGTCAGCGTTCGAATTCGGTACC
GGATCCAGTCGACTGAATTGGTTCCTTTAAAGCCTGCTTTTTTGTACAAACTTGTTGATATCTGCAGAAT
TCCACCACACTGGACTAGCTCACTCCCAACGAAGACAAGATCTGCTTTTTGCTTGTACTGGGTCTCTCTG
GTTAGACCAGATCTGAGCCTGGGAGCTCTCTGGCTGCCTAGGGAACCCACTGCTTAAGCCTCAATAAAGC
TTGCCTTGAGTGCTTCAAGTAGTGTGTGCCCGTCTGTTGTGTGACTCTGGTAACTAGAGATCCCTCAGAC
CCTTTTAGTCAGTGTGGAAAATCTCTAGCAGTAGTAGTTCATGTCATCTTATTATTCAGTATTTATAACT
TGCAAAGAAATGAATATCAGAGAGTGAGAGGAACTTGTTTATTGCAGCTTATAATGGTTACAAATAAAGC
AATAGCATCACAAATTTCACAAATAAAGCATTTTTTTCACTGCATTCTAGTTGTGGTTTGTCCAAACTCA
TCAATGTATCTTATCATGTCTGGCTCTAGCTATCCCGCCCCTAACTCCGCCCAGTTCCGCCCATTCTCCG
CCCCATGGCTGACTAATTTTTTTTATTTATGCAGAGGCCGAGGCCGCCTCGGCCTCTGAGCTATTCCAGA
AGTAGTGAGGAGGCTTTTTTGGAGGCCTAGGCTTTTGCGTCGAGACGTACCCAATTCGCCCTATAGTGAG
TCGTATTACGCGCGCTCACTGGCCGTCGTTTTACAACGTCGTGACTGGGAAAACCCTGGCGTTACCCAAC
TTAATCGCCTTGCAGCACATCCCCCTTTCGCCAGCTGGCGTAATAGCGAAGAGGCCCGCACCGATCGCCC
TTCCCAACAGTTGCGCAGCCTGAATGGCGAATGGCGCG
[124 nt withheld, positions 7529-7652]
C
[91 nt withheld, positions 7654-7744]
A
[49 nt withheld, positions 7746-7794]
CCTTTGACGTTGGAGTCCACGTTCTTT
[37 nt withheld, positions 7822-7858]
ACCCTATCTCGGTCTATTCTTTTGATTTATAAGGGATTTTGCCGATTTCGGCCTATTGGTTAAAAAATGA
GCTGATTTAACAAAAATTTAACGCGAATTTTAACAAAATATTAACGTTTACAATTTCC
Features (pLannotate 1.2.2; 29 found; start..end, strand, type, name):
     27..131     +  promoter       AmpR promoter: bla
    132..992     +  CDS            AmpR: β-lactamase; bla; confers resistance to ampicillin, carbenicillin, and related antibiotics
   1163..1751    +  rep_origin     ori: high-copy-number ColE1/pMB1/pBR322/pUC origin of replication
   1934..2026    +  CDS            lacI (fragment): lac repressor; lacI; The lac repressor binds to the lac operator to inhibit transcription in E. coli. This inhibition can be relieved by adding lactose or isopropyl-β-D-thiogalactopyranoside (IPTG).
   2039..2060    +  protein_bind   CAP binding site: CAP binding activates transcription in the presence of cAMP. E. coli catabolite activator protein
   2075..2105    +  promoter       lac promoter: promoter for the E. coli lac operon
   2113..2129    +  protein_bind   lac operator: The lac repressor binds to the lac operator to inhibit transcription in E. coli. This inhibition can be relieved by adding lactose or isopropyl-β-D-thiogalactopyranoside (IPTG). lac repressor encoded by lacI
   2174..2192    +  promoter       T3 promoter: promoter for bacteriophage T3 RNA polymerase
   2220..2441    +  promoter       RSV promoter: Rous sarcoma virus enhancer/promoter
   2448..2628    +  LTR            5' LTR (truncated): truncated 5' long terminal repeat (LTR) from HIV-1
   2672..2797    +  misc_feature   HIV-1 Ψ: packaging signal of human immunodeficiency virus type 1
   2781..3144    +  CDS            HIV-1 gag (fragment): gag protein from human immunodeficiency virus 1; gag
   3239..3575    +  ncRNA          RRE: Accession: RF00036 - HIV Rev response element
   3611..4000    +  CDS            env (fragment): ENV_HV1H2 - Experimental evidence at protein level: Swiss-Prot protein existence level 1. [Transmembrane protein gp41]: Acts as a class I viral fusion protein. Under the current model, the protein has at least 3 conformational states: pre-fusion native state, pre-hairpin intermediate state, and post-fusion hairpin state. During fusion of viral and target intracellular membranes, the coiled coil regions (heptad repeats) assume a trimer-of-hairpins structure, positioning the fusion peptide in close proximity to the C-terminal region of the ectodomain. The formation of this structure appears to d
   4012..4129    +  misc_feature   cPPT/CTS: central polypurine tract and central termination sequence of HIV-1
   4183..4771    +  misc_feature   WPRE: woodchuck hepatitis virus posttranscriptional regulatory element
   4814..5313    +  promoter       PGK promoter: mouse phosphoglycerate kinase 1 promoter
   5327..6130    +  CDS            NeoR/KanR: aminoglycoside phosphotransferase from Tn5; aph(3')-II (or nptII); confers resistance to neomycin, kanamycin, and G418 (Geneticin®)
   6151..6267    +  CDS            nef (fragment): NEF_HV1LA - Experimental evidence at protein level: Swiss-Prot protein existence level 1. Extracellular Nef protein targets CD4(+) T-lymphocytes for apoptosis by interacting with CXCR4 surface receptors. From Human immunodeficiency virus type 1 group M subtype B (isolate Lai) (HIV-1).
   6264..6288    +  protein_bind   attB2: mutant version of attB; recombination site for the Gateway® BP reaction BP Clonase™
   6420..6439    -  promoter       PLtetO-1 promoter (fragment): modified phage lambda PL promoter with tet operator sites (Lutz and Bujard, 1997)
   6438..6638    -  promoter       H1 promoter (fragment): human H1 RNA promoter
   6681..6705    -  protein_bind   attB1: mutant version of attB; recombination site for the Gateway® BP reaction BP Clonase™
   6740..6960    +  LTR            3' LTR (ΔU3) (fragment): self-inactivating 3' long terminal repeat (LTR) from HIV-1
   7032..7153    +  polyA_signal   SV40 poly(A) signal: SV40 polyadenylation signal
   7172..7307    +  rep_origin     SV40 ori: SV40 origin of replication
   7340..7358    -  promoter       T7 promoter: promoter for bacteriophage T7 RNA polymerase
   7366..7521    +  CDS            lacZα (fragment): LacZα fragment of β-galactosidase; lacZ fragment
   7529..7984    +  rep_origin     f1 ori (sequence partly withheld): f1 bacteriophage origin of replication; arrow indicates direction of (+) strand synthesis
