[The description below was written by a language model from this plasmid's Addgene catalogue record and pLannotate feature annotations shown in this document.]
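Description:
pLenti X2 Neo/pTER shLUC (w181-1) is a third-generation, self-inactivating lentiviral RNAi vector built on the p156RRL-sinPPT-CMV-GFP-PRE backbone, carrying a short hairpin RNA against firefly luciferase. It is maintained in E. coli as a high-copy plasmid through a ColE1/pUC-type origin with ampicillin selection (β-lactamase), and it also carries an f1 origin and an SV40 origin outside the viral region. The viral genome is transcribed in packaging cells from a chimeric RSV promoter fused to a truncated HIV-1 5' LTR, which makes production Tat-independent. This is followed by the Ψ packaging signal with a partial gag sequence, the Rev response element, an env fragment and the cPPT/CTS. These elements support RNA packaging, nuclear export and efficient transduction.

Downstream of a WPRE, a mouse PGK promoter drives the Tn5 neomycin phosphotransferase gene, so transduced mammalian cells can be selected with G418. The 67 bp shRNA insert sits under the H1/TO promoter, a human H1 RNA polymerase III promoter modified with a tet operator, which allows tetracycline-regulated hairpin expression in cells that supply the Tet repressor. This cassette is flanked by attB1 and attB2 Gateway recombination scars, lies in antisense orientation relative to the viral genome, and is placed next to the ΔU3 3' LTR. The record describes this as a 3' LTR insertion. Because the 3' U3 region is copied to the 5' LTR during reverse transcription, the shRNA cassette would be expected to be duplicated in the integrated provirus. A luciferase-targeting hairpin is commonly used as a non-targeting control in cells lacking luciferase or to silence a luciferase reporter, though the record does not state the intended role.
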