Addgene plasmid #17483: pLenti X2 Neo/pTER shLUC (w181-1)
Purpose: 3rd gen lentiviral Luciferase shRNA (H1/TO promoter), 3’LTR insertion, Neo
Depositing lab: Eric Campeau & Paul Kaufman. Depositing organization: University of Massachusetts, Worcester. Publication: A versatile viral system for expression and depletion of proteins in mammalian cells. Campeau E, Ruhl VE, Rodier F, Smith CL, Rahmberg BL, Fuss JO, Campisi J, Yaswen P, Cooper PK, Kaufman PD.. PLoS One. 2009 Aug 6;4(8):e6529. 10.1371/journal.pone.0006529 PubMed 19657394.
Backbone
  Vector backbone: p156RRL-sinPPT-CMV-GFP-PRE/Nhe I
  Backbone size w/o insert (bp): 7919
  Vector type: Lentiviral, RNAi
  Selectable markers: Neomycin (select with G418)
Growth in bacteria
  Bacterial resistance: Ampicillin, 100 μg/mL
  Growth temperature: 37°C
  Growth strain: Stbl3
  Growth instructions: Stbl3, 37oC
  Copy number: High Copy
Gene/Insert
  Gene/Insert name: Firefly Luciferase shRNA (alt name: shLUC)
  Insert size (bp): 67
  Cloning method: Restriction Enzyme; 5′ cloning site Bgl II (destroyed during cloning); 3′ cloning site Hind III (not destroyed)
  Sequencing primers: 5′ n/a
Terms and licenses: Academic/Nonprofit Terms; Industry Terms: Not Available to Industry
Depositor comments: shRNA sequence - 5'-CCTTACGCTGAGTACTTCGAGTGTGCTGTCCTCGAAGTACTCAGCGTAAGTTT
How to cite: pLenti X2 Neo/pTER shLUC (w181-1) was a gift from Eric Campeau & Paul Kaufman (Addgene plasmid # 17483 ; http://n2t.net/addgene:17483 ; RRID:Addgene_17483)
