>Addgene plasmid #17483 | pLenti X2 Neo/pTER shLUC (w181-1) | addgene partial sequence | sequence record 25941 | 17483 with H1
GGATCTTATAAGTTCCCTATCAGTGATAGAGATCCCCTTACGCTGAGTACTTCGAGTGTGCTGTCCTCGA
AGTACTCAGCGTAAGTTTTTGGAAAAGCTTGGTACCGAGCTCGGATCCACTAGTCCAGTGTGGTGGAATT
CGCGGCCGCACTCGAGATATCTAGACCCAGCTTTCTTGTACAAAGTGGTTGATATCCAGCACAGTGGCGG
CCGCTCGAGTCTAGCCCTTCCAGTCCCCCCTTTTCTTTTAAAAAGTGGCTAAGATCTACAGCTGCCTTGT
AAGTCATTGGTCTTAAAGGTACCGGGCCCTCGACGGATCCCCTCAGAAGAACTCGTCAAGAAGGCGATAG
AAGGCGATGCGCTGCGAATCGGGAGCGGCGATACCGTAAAGCACGAGGAAGCGGTCAGCCCATTCGCCGC
CAAGCTCTTCAGCAATATCACGGGTAGCCAACGCTATGTCCTGATAGCGGTCCGCCACACCCAGCCGGCC
ACAGTCGATGAATCCAGAAAAGCGGCCATTTTCCACCATGATATTCGGCAAGCAGGCATCGCCATGGGTC
ACGACGAGATCCTCGCCGTCGGGCATGCGCGCCTTGAGCCTGGCGAACAGTTCGGCTGGCGCGAGCCCCT
GATGCTCTTNNTCCANATCATCCTGATCGACNNGACCNGCTTCCATCCNAGTACNTGCTCGCTCNATGCN
ATGTTTCNCTNGNTGGTCNAATGGNCANGTAGCCGGATCAAGCGTATGCAGGCCNNCGCATTG
